LOCUS       Exported 2163 bp ds-DNA circular SYN 13-MAY-2021
DEFINITION  part designed to occupy position 1 of EMMA. Functional category:
            Inverted Terminal Repeat.
ACCESSION   .
VERSION     .
KEYWORDS    YCe2748 HC_Kan_5'ITR-PB_p1
SOURCE      synthetic DNA construct
  ORGANISM  synthetic DNA construct
REFERENCE   1 (bases 1 to 2163)
  AUTHORS   Martella A, Matjusaitis M, Auxillos J, Pollard SM, Cai Y
  TITLE     EMMA: An Extensible Mammalian Modular Assembly Toolkit for the Rapid
            Design and Production of Diverse Expression Vectors.
  JOURNAL   ACS Synth Biol. 2017 Apr 24. doi: 10.1021/acssynbio.7b00016.
  PUBMED    28418644
REFERENCE   2 (bases 1 to 2163)
  AUTHORS   .
  TITLE     Direct Submission
  JOURNAL   Exported May 13, 2021 from SnapGene Server 1.1.58
            http://www.snapgene.com
FEATURES             Location/Qualifiers
     source          1..2163
                     /organism="synthetic DNA construct"
                     /mol_type="other DNA"
     repeat_region   103..137
                     /label=piggyBac left (5') inverted repeat
                     /note="piggyBac transposon-specific inverted terminal
                     repeat sequence (ITR)"
     terminator      506..537
                     /label=tonB terminator
                     /note="bidirectional E. coli tonB-P14 transcription
                     terminator"
     promoter        538..640
                     /label=cat promoter
                     /note="promoter of the E. coli cat gene encoding
                     chloramphenicol acetyltransferase"
     CDS             641..1456
                     /codon_start=1
                     /gene="aph(3')-Ia"
                     /product="aminoglycoside phosphotransferase"
                     /label=KanR
                     /note="confers resistance to kanamycin in bacteria or G418
                     (Geneticin(R)) in eukaryotes"
                     /translation="MSHIQRETSCSRPRLNSNMDADLYGYKWARDNVGQSGATIYRLYG
                     KPDAPELFLKHGKGSVANDVTDEMVRLNWLTEFMPLPTIKHFIRTPDDAWLLTTAIPGK
                     TAFQVLEEYPDSGENIVDALAVFLRRLHSIPVCNCPFNGDRVFRLAQAQSRMNNGLVGA
                     SDFDDERNGWPVEQVWKEMHKLLPFSPDSVVTHGDFSLDNLIFDEGKLIGCIDVGRVGI
                     ADRYQDLAILWNCLGEFSPSLQKRLFQKYGIDNPDMNKLQFHLMLDEFF"
     primer_bind     complement(714..733)
                     /label=Kan-R
                     /note="Kanamycin resistance gene, reverse primer"
     terminator      1480..1507
                     /label=T7Te terminator
                     /note="phage T7 early transcription terminator"
     rep_origin      complement(1519..2106)
                     /direction=LEFT
                     /label=ori
                     /note="high-copy-number ColE1/pMB1/pBR322/pUC origin of
                     replication"
     primer_bind     complement(1599..1618)
                     /label=pBR322ori-F
                     /note="pBR322 origin, forward primer"
     terminator      2128..2157
                     /label=T3Te terminator
                     /note="phage T3 early transcription terminator"
ORIGIN
        1 ttgattgcag tccagttacg ctggagtctg aggctcgtcc tgaatgatat caagcttgaa
       61 ttcgttacgt ctcgtaggac tatcctaacg tccacttctt aaccctagaa agatagtctg
      121 cgtaaaattg acgcatgcat tcttgaaata ttgctctctc tttctaaata gcgcgaatcc
      181 gtcgctgtgc atttaggaca tctcagtcgc cgcttggagc tcccgtgagg cgtgcttgtc
      241 aatgcggtaa gtgtcactga ttttgaacta taacgaccgc gtgagtcaaa atgacgcatg
      301 attatctttt acgtgacttt taagatttaa ctcatacgat aattatattg ttatttcatg
      361 ttctacttac gtgataactt attatatata tattttcttg ttatagatca ggtggatgaa
      421 agcgtgtaat ggcgagacga agacgaattc tctagatatc gctcaatact gaccatttaa
      481 atcatacctg acctccatag cagaaagtca aaagcctccg accggaggct tttgacttga
      541 tcggcacgta agaggttcca actttcacca taatgaaata agatcactac cgggcgtatt
      601 ttttgagtta tcgagatttt caggagctaa ggaagctaaa atgagccata ttcaacggga
      661 aacgtcttgc tcgaggccgc gattaaattc caacatggat gctgatttat atgggtataa
      721 atgggctcgc gataatgtcg ggcaatcagg tgcgacaatc tatcgattgt atgggaagcc
      781 cgatgcgcca gagttgtttc tgaaacatgg caaaggtagc gttgccaatg atgttacaga
      841 tgagatggtc aggctaaact ggctgacgga atttatgcct cttccgacca tcaagcattt
      901 tatccgtact cctgatgatg catggttact caccactgcg atcccaggga aaacagcatt
      961 ccaggtatta gaagaatatc ctgattcagg tgaaaatatt gttgatgcgc tggcagtgtt
     1021 cctgcgccgg ttgcattcga ttcctgtttg taattgtcct tttaacggcg atcgcgtatt
     1081 tcgtctcgct caggcgcaat cacgaatgaa taacggtttg gttggtgcga gtgattttga
     1141 tgacgagcgt aatggctggc ctgttgaaca agtctggaaa gaaatgcata agcttttgcc
     1201 attctcaccg gattcagtcg tcactcatgg tgatttctca cttgataacc ttatttttga
     1261 cgaggggaaa ttaataggtt gtattgatgt tggacgagtc ggaatcgcag accgatacca
     1321 ggatcttgcc atcctatgga actgcctcgg tgagttttct ccttcattac agaaacggct
     1381 ttttcaaaaa tatggtattg ataatcctga tatgaataaa ttgcagtttc acttgatgct
     1441 cgatgagttt ttctaatgag ggcccaaatg taatcacctg gctcaccttc gggtgggcct
     1501 ttctgcgttg ctggcgtttt tccataggct ccgcccccct gacgagcatc acaaaaatcg
     1561 atgctcaagt cagaggtggc gaaacccgac aggactataa agataccagg cgtttccccc
     1621 tggaagctcc ctcgtgcgct ctcctgttcc gaccctgccg cttaccggat acctgtccgc
     1681 ctttctccct tcgggaagcg tggcgctttc tcatagctca cgctgtaggt atctcagttc
     1741 ggtgtaggtc gttcgctcca agctgggctg tgtgcacgaa ccccccgttc agcccgaccg
     1801 ctgcgcctta tccggtaact atcgtcttga gtccaacccg gtaagacacg acttatcgcc
     1861 actggcagca gccactggta acaggattag cagagcgagg tatgtaggcg gtgctacaga
     1921 gttcttgaag tggtggccta actacggcta cactagaaga acagtatttg gtatctgcgc
     1981 tctgctgaag ccagttacct cggaaaaaga gttggtagct cttgatccgg caaacaaacc
     2041 accgctggta gcggtggttt ttttgtttgc aagcagcaga ttacgcgcag aaaaaaagga
     2101 tctcaagaag atcctttgat tttctaccga agaaaggccc acccgtgaag gtgagccagt
     2161 gag
//
