LOCUS       Exported 2160 bp ds-DNA circular SYN 13-MAY-2021
DEFINITION  part designed to occupy position 1 of EMMA. Functional category:
            Inverted Terminal Repeat.
ACCESSION   .
VERSION     .
KEYWORDS    YCe2748 HC_Kan_5'ITR-PB_p1
SOURCE      synthetic DNA construct
  ORGANISM  synthetic DNA construct
REFERENCE   1 (bases 1 to 2160)
  AUTHORS   Martella A, Matjusaitis M, Auxillos J, Pollard SM, Cai Y
  TITLE     EMMA: An Extensible Mammalian Modular Assembly Toolkit for the Rapid
            Design and Production of Diverse Expression Vectors.
  JOURNAL   ACS Synth Biol. 2017 Apr 24. doi: 10.1021/acssynbio.7b00016.
  PUBMED    28418644
REFERENCE   2 (bases 1 to 2160)
  AUTHORS   .
  TITLE     Direct Submission
  JOURNAL   Exported May 13, 2021 from SnapGene Server 1.1.58
            http://www.snapgene.com
FEATURES             Location/Qualifiers
     source          1..2160
                     /organism="synthetic DNA construct"
                     /mol_type="other DNA"
     repeat_region   103..137
                     /label=piggyBac left (5') inverted repeat
                     /note="piggyBac transposon-specific inverted terminal
                     repeat sequence (ITR)"
     terminator      506..537
                     /label=tonB terminator
                     /note="bidirectional E. coli tonB-P14 transcription
                     terminator"
     promoter        538..640
                     /label=cat promoter
                     /note="promoter of the E. coli cat gene encoding
                     chloramphenicol acetyltransferase"
     CDS             641..1456
                     /codon_start=1
                     /gene="aph(3')-Ia"
                     /product="aminoglycoside phosphotransferase"
                     /label=KanR
                     /note="confers resistance to kanamycin in bacteria or G418
                     (Geneticin(R)) in eukaryotes"
                     /translation="MSHIQRETSCSRPRLNSNMDADLYGYKWARDNVGQSGATIYRLYG
                     KPDAPELFLKHGKGSVANDVTDEMVRLNWLTEFMPLPTIKHFIRTPDDAWLLTTAIPGK
                     TAFQVLEEYPDSGENIVDALAVFLRRLHSIPVCNCPFNGDRVFRLAQAQSRMNNGLVGA
                     SDFDDERNGWPVEQVWKEMHKLLPFSPDSVVTHGDFSLDNLIFDEGKLIGCIDVGRVGI
                     ADRYQDLAILWNCLGEFSPSLQKRLFQKYGIDNPDMNKLQFHLMLDEFF"
     primer_bind     complement(714..733)
                     /label=Kan-R
                     /note="Kanamycin resistance gene, reverse primer"
     terminator      1477..1504
                     /label=T7Te terminator
                     /note="phage T7 early transcription terminator"
     rep_origin      complement(1516..2103)
                     /direction=LEFT
                     /label=ori
                     /note="high-copy-number ColE1/pMB1/pBR322/pUC origin of
                     replication"
     primer_bind     complement(1596..1615)
                     /label=pBR322ori-F
                     /note="pBR322 origin, forward primer"
     terminator      2125..2154
                     /label=T3Te terminator
                     /note="phage T3 early transcription terminator"
ORIGIN
        1 ttgattgcag tccagttacg ctggagtctg aggctcgtcc tgaatgatat caagcttgaa
       61 ttcgttacgt ctcgtaggac tatcctaacg tccacttctt aaccctagaa agatagtctg
      121 cgtaaaattg acgcatgcat tcttgaaata ttgctctctc tttctaaata gcgcgaatcc
      181 gtcgctgtgc atttaggaca tctcagtcgc cgcttggagc tcccgtgagg cgtgcttgtc
      241 aatgcggtaa gtgtcactga ttttgaacta taacgaccgc gtgagtcaaa atgacgcatg
      301 attatctttt acgtgacttt taagatttaa ctcatacgat aattatattg ttatttcatg
      361 ttctacttac gtgataactt attatatata tattttcttg ttatagatca ggtggatgaa
      421 agcgtgtaat ggcgagacga agacgaattc tctagatatc gctcaatact gaccatttaa
      481 atcatacctg acctccatag cagaaagtca aaagcctccg accggaggct tttgacttga
      541 tcggcacgta agaggttcca actttcacca taatgaaata agatcactac cgggcgtatt
      601 ttttgagtta tcgagatttt caggagctaa ggaagctaaa atgagccata ttcaacggga
      661 aacgtcttgc tcgaggccgc gattaaattc caacatggat gctgatttat atgggtataa
      721 atgggctcgc gataatgtcg ggcaatcagg tgcgacaatc tatcgattgt atgggaagcc
      781 cgatgcgcca gagttgtttc tgaaacatgg caaaggtagc gttgccaatg atgttacaga
      841 tgagatggtc aggctaaact ggctgacgga atttatgcct cttccgacca tcaagcattt
      901 tatccgtact cctgatgatg catggttact caccactgcg atcccaggga aaacagcatt
      961 ccaggtatta gaagaatatc ctgattcagg tgaaaatatt gttgatgcgc tggcagtgtt
     1021 cctgcgccgg ttgcattcga ttcctgtttg taattgtcct tttaacggcg atcgcgtatt
     1081 tcgtctcgct caggcgcaat cacgaatgaa taacggtttg gttggtgcga gtgattttga
     1141 tgacgagcgt aatggctggc ctgttgaaca agtctggaaa gaaatgcata agcttttgcc
     1201 attctcaccg gattcagtcg tcactcatgg tgatttctca cttgataacc ttatttttga
     1261 cgaggggaaa ttaataggtt gtattgatgt tggacgagtc ggaatcgcag accgatacca
     1321 ggatcttgcc atcctatgga actgcctcgg tgagttttct ccttcattac agaaacggct
     1381 ttttcaaaaa tatggtattg ataatcctga tatgaataaa ttgcagtttc acttgatgct
     1441 cgatgagttt ttctgagggc ccaaatgtaa tcacctggct caccttcggg tgggcctttc
     1501 tgcgttgctg gcgtttttcc ataggctccg cccccctgac gagcatcaca aaaatcgatg
     1561 ctcaagtcag aggtggcgaa acccgacagg actataaaga taccaggcgt ttccccctgg
     1621 aagctccctc gtgcgctctc ctgttccgac cctgccgctt accggatacc tgtccgcctt
     1681 tctcccttcg ggaagcgtgg cgctttctca tagctcacgc tgtaggtatc tcagttcggt
     1741 gtaggtcgtt cgctccaagc tgggctgtgt gcacgaaccc cccgttcagc ccgaccgctg
     1801 cgccttatcc ggtaactatc gtcttgagtc caacccggta agacacgact tatcgccact
     1861 ggcagcagcc actggtaaca ggattagcag agcgaggtat gtaggcggtg ctacagagtt
     1921 cttgaagtgg tggcctaact acggctacac tagaagaaca gtatttggta tctgcgctct
     1981 gctgaagcca gttacctcgg aaaaagagtt ggtagctctt gatccggcaa acaaaccacc
     2041 gctggtagcg gtggtttttt tgtttgcaag cagcagatta cgcgcagaaa aaaaggatct
     2101 caagaagatc ctttgatttt ctaccgaaga aaggcccacc cgtgaaggtg agccagtgag
//
