[The description below was written by a language model from this plasmid's Addgene catalogue record and the feature table of its GenBank file.]
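Description:
YCe2748 HC_Kan_5'ITR-PB_p1 is a small synthetic-biology part plasmid from the EMMA (Extensible Mammalian Modular Assembly) toolkit, built on the pSMART HC_Kan backbone. It is a storage and donor vector for a single modular part rather than an expression construct in its own right. It is maintained in E. coli through a high-copy ColE1/pUC-type origin and selected with kanamycin, with resistance supplied by an aph(3')-Ia aminoglycoside phosphotransferase gene driven by the cat promoter. The backbone is insulated by transcription terminators (tonB, T7Te and T3Te) flanking the marker, the origin and the cloning region. These limit read-through transcription into or out of the insert.

The payload is the piggyBac 5' (left) inverted terminal repeat, the transposon-specific end sequence recognised by PiggyBac transposase. The feature table annotates only a short core repeat within the insert region, and the rest of the insert is unannotated. The cloning sites used are recorded as unknown. The part is designed to occupy position 1 of an EMMA assembly, in the "Inverted Terminal Repeat" functional category. There it would form the 5' boundary of an assembled mammalian expression vector. In a piggyBac system, a matching 3' ITR at the other end would allow the transposase to excise the intervening cassette and integrate it into a host genome. That partner element is not part of this plasmid. No mammalian promoter, coding sequence or reporter is present. Two sequence records are held, of about 2.16 kb and differing by three base pairs downstream of the kanamycin gene, with otherwise identical annotation.
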