Addgene plasmid #100700: YCe2748 HC_Kan_5'ITR-PB_p1
Purpose: part designed to occupy position 1 of EMMA. Functional category: Inverted Terminal Repeat
Depositing lab: Yizhi Cai. Depositing organization: University of Edinburgh. Publication: EMMA: An Extensible Mammalian Modular Assembly Toolkit for the Rapid Design and Production of Diverse Expression Vectors. Martella A, Matjusaitis M, Auxillos J, Pollard SM, Cai Y. ACS Synth Biol. 2017 Apr 24. doi: 10.1021/acssynbio.7b00016. PubMed 28418644.
Backbone
  Vector backbone: pSMART HC_Kan
  Vector type: Synthetic Biology
Growth in bacteria
  Bacterial resistance: Kanamycin, 50 μg/mL
  Growth temperature: 37°C
  Growth strain: DH5alpha
  Copy number: High Copy
Gene/Insert
  Gene/Insert name: Piggybac 5' ITR
  Species: Synthetic
  Cloning method: Restriction Enzyme; 5′ cloning site Unknown (unknown if destroyed); 3′ cloning site Unknown (unknown if destroyed)
Terms and licenses: Academic/Nonprofit Terms; Industry Terms: Not Available to Industry
Depositor comments: 5' transposon-specific inverted terminal repeat sequences (ITRs) recognized by PiggyBac transposase
How to cite: YCe2748 HC_Kan_5'ITR-PB_p1 was a gift from Yizhi Cai (Addgene plasmid # 100700 ; http://n2t.net/addgene:100700 ; RRID:Addgene_100700)
